Addgene plasmid #158907: JGI_018075
Purpose: Hydrocarbon Structures for Fuels and Chemicals
Depositing lab: Joint Genome Institute.
Backbone
  Vector backbone: pET28b
  Vector type: Synthetic Biology
Growth in bacteria
  Bacterial resistance: Kanamycin, 50 μg/mL
  Growth temperature: 37°C
  Growth strain: Top10
  Copy number: High Copy
Gene/Insert
  Gene/Insert name: WP_114959563_1 (alt name: Batch220B_p041)
  Species: Synthetic
  Cloning method: Gibson Cloning
Terms and licenses: Academic/Nonprofit Terms; Industry Terms: Not Available to Industry
Depositor comments: pET28b_NdeIXhoI vector with WP_114959563_1 insert, JGI ICE Registry: https://registry.jgi.doe.gov/entry/18075
How to cite: JGI_018075 was a gift from Joint Genome Institute (Addgene plasmid # 158907 ; http://n2t.net/addgene:158907 ; RRID:Addgene_158907)
