[The description below was written by a language model from this plasmid's Addgene catalogue record and pLannotate feature annotations shown in this document.]
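Description:
JGI_018075 is a bacterial expression plasmid built on the pET28b backbone, carrying a synthetic insert named WP_114959563_1 that was placed between the NdeI and XhoI positions of the vector by Gibson assembly. It is about 6.3 kb, is propagated in E. coli cloning strains, and is selected with kanamycin through the aph(3')-Ia KanR gene. Replication relies on a ColE1/pMB1-type origin accompanied by the bom site and the rop gene. The catalogue lists it as high copy, although rop normally moderates copy number in pET vectors. An f1 origin is also present, and the short tetracycline-resistance fragments and AmpR promoter fragment in the annotation are non-functional pBR322-derived backbone remnants.

The insert sits in a standard T7 expression cassette: a T7 promoter with an adjacent lac operator, the T7 gene 10 ribosome binding site, the open reading frame, and a T7 terminator. A plasmid-borne lacI gene supplies repressor, so expression is IPTG-inducible in hosts that provide T7 RNA polymerase. The roughly 1 kb coding region was annotated by similarity to OleA of Xanthomonas campestris, the enzyme that performs a non-decarboxylative head-to-head Claisen condensation of two fatty acyl-CoA molecules in olefin biosynthesis. The record does not state the insert's source organism, so it is best regarded as an OleA homologue rather than that exact protein. Histidine-tag matches flank the gene, with a thrombin cleavage site upstream, consistent with the pET28b N-terminal His tag and a possible C-terminal one; whether the latter is translated depends on a stop codon not shown. The capTEV, 9xHis and SET1 labels are partial matches to these tag and vector regions. The stated purpose, hydrocarbon structures for fuels and chemicals, fits use in recombinant production and characterisation of candidate olefin-pathway enzymes.
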