Features (pLannotate 1.2.2; 21 found; start..end, strand, type, name):
     15..37      +  RBS            RBS: efficient ribosome binding site from bacteriophage T7 gene 10 (Olins and Rangwala, 1989)
     56..72      +  CDS            capTEV™ (fragment): composite tag for in vivo biotinylation, TEV protease cleavage, and 6xHis tagging
     83..100     +  CDS            thrombin site: thrombin recognition and cleavage site
    104..1117    +  CDS            oleA: OLEA_XANCP - Experimental evidence at protein level: Swiss-Prot protein existence level 1. Involved in olefin biosynthesis (PubMed:21266575, PubMed:22524624, PubMed:27815501, PubMed:28223313). Catalyzes a non- decarboxylative head-to-head Claisen condensation of two acyl-CoA molecules, generating an (R)-2-alkyl-3-oxoalkanoate (PubMed:21266575, PubMed:22524624, PubMed:27815501). Is active with fatty acyl-CoA substrates that ranged from C(8) to C(16) in length, and is the most active with palmitoyl-CoA and myristoyl-CoA (PubMed:21266575). From Xanthomonas campestris pv. campestris (strain ATCC 3
   1127..1144    +  CDS            9xHis (fragment): 9xHis affinity tag
   1154..1203    +  CDS            SET1 (fragment): solubility-enhancement tag derived from T7 phage gene 10B
   1211..1258    +  terminator     T7 terminator: transcription terminator for bacteriophage T7 RNA polymerase
   1295..1723    +  rep_origin     f1 ori (sequence partly withheld): f1 bacteriophage origin of replication; arrow indicates direction of (+) strand synthesis
   1776..1833    +  promoter       AmpR promoter (fragment): bla
   1842..2657    -  CDS            KanR: aminoglycoside phosphotransferase; aph(3')-Ia; confers resistance to kanamycin in bacteria or G418 (Geneticin®) in eukaryotes
   2779..3367    +  rep_origin     ori: high-copy-number ColE1/pMB1/pBR322/pUC origin of replication
   3553..3692    -  misc_feature   bom: basis of mobility region from pBR322
   3794..3985    -  CDS            rop: Rop protein, which maintains plasmids at low copy number; rop
   4002..4382    +  CDS            YPB1_ECOLX: Protein predicted: Swiss-Prot protein existence level 4. From Escherichia coli.
   4454..4745    -  CDS            TcR (fragment): tetracycline efflux protein; tet; confers resistance to tetracycline
   4760..4781    -  protein_bind   CAP binding site: CAP binding activates transcription in the presence of cAMP. E. coli catabolite activator protein
   4794..5876    -  CDS            lacI: lac repressor; lacI; The lac repressor binds to the lac operator to inhibit transcription in E. coli. This inhibition can be relieved by adding lactose or isopropyl-β-D-thiogalactopyranoside (IPTG).
   5877..5954    -  promoter       lacI promoter: lacI
   5962..6241    -  CDS            TcR (fragment): tetracycline efflux protein; tet; confers resistance to tetracycline
   6263..6281    +  promoter       T7 promoter: promoter for bacteriophage T7 RNA polymerase
   6282..6306    +  protein_bind   lac operator: The lac repressor binds to the lac operator to inhibit transcription in E. coli. This inhibition can be relieved by adding lactose or isopropyl-β-D-thiogalactopyranoside (IPTG). lac repressor encoded by lacI
>Addgene plasmid #158907 | JGI_018075 | addgene full sequence | sequence record 315650 | Addgene NGS Result
CCTCTAGAAATAATTTTGTTTAACTTTAAGAAGGAGATATACCATGGGCAGCAGCCATCATCATCATCAT
CACAGCAGCGGCCTGGTGCCGCGCGGCAGCCATATGCTGTTCCACCACGTCGCGATTGCGGGACTCGCAC
ATATTGATGCCCCTCGCAGGTTGACGAGTGAAGAAATAAATGCACGCTTAAAGCCCACCCTCGACAGATT
AGGTATAAGGGTTGATGTTCTGGGTGATGTCGCAGGCGTGCACGCCCGCCGACTTTGGGATGGGGATGTT
CAGGCTTCTGATGCGGCCACCCTTGCGGGTGTTAAAGCCTTAGCCGATGCCGGGATTGATCCTGACAAGG
TGGGGCTGCTGGTGAACACGTCAGTCAGTCGGGATTTCCTGGAGCCGAGCACCGCCTCAATCGTAAGTGG
GAATTTGGGCCTGCCTGACACATGCCAGAACTTTGACGTGGCAAATGCGTGTCTGGCTTTTATAAATGGT
ATGGATATCGCTGCTAGGATGATTGAACGCGGGGAGATTGAGTATGCTCTGGTAGTTGATGGAGAAACAG
CAAACCTGGCGTATGAGAAAACATTGGAACGCATGACACGCGCCGACGTTACTGAAGAGGACTTTAAGAA
TGAGCTTGCTACTCTGACTCTTGGATCTGGAGCTGCGGCCATGGTCCTGGCTCGCGCTGAATTAGCTCCG
GGAGCTCCTAGATACAAGGGCGGTGTTACCCGCGCGGCAACGGAATGGAATAAACTCTGCCGAGGTAACA
TCGATGGGATGATTACTGATACTAGGATGCTATTAGTTGAGGGGATTAAACTGGCGACGAAGACGTTCGA
AGTGGCGAAGCAGAAATTAGGCTGGGTTGCTAGTGAGCTAGATGAGTTCGTCATACACCAGGTTTCAAAA
GTTCACACGGCAGCATTCACTAAAGCTATGGGGATTGATCCAAAAAAGGTTATGACCATATTTGCCGAAC
ATGGGAACATTGGTCCGGCTTCCGTACCTATTGTTCTTAGCAAACTCAGAGAAATGGGCAGGCTCAAGAA
GGGATCCCGTGTTGCACTGCTGGGCATCGGTAGCGGGTTAAACTGTTCCATGGCGGAAGTTGAGTGGTGA
CTCGAGCACCACCACCACCACCACTGAGATCCGGCTGCTAACAAAGCCCGAAAGGAAGCTGAGTTGGCTG
CTGCCACCGCTGAGCAATAACTAGCATAACCCCTTGGGGCCTCTAAACGGGTCTTGAGGGGTTTTTTGCT
GAAAGGAGGAACTATATCCGGATTGGCGAATGGG
[124 nt withheld, positions 1295-1418]
C
[91 nt withheld, positions 1420-1510]
A
[49 nt withheld, positions 1512-1560]
CCTTTGACGTTGGAGTCCACGTTCTTT
[37 nt withheld, positions 1588-1624]
ACCCTATCTCGGTCTATTCTTTTGATTTATAAGGGATTTTGCCGATTTCGGCCTATTGGTTAAAAAATGA
GCTGATTTAACAAAAATTTAACGCGAATTTTAACAAAATATTAACGCTTACAATTTAGGTGGCACTTTTC
GGGGAAATGTGCGCGGAACCCCTATTTGTTTATTTTTCTAAATACATTCAAATATGTATCCGCTCATGAA
TTAATTCTTAGAAAAACTCATCGAGCATCAAATGAAACTGCAATTTATTCATATCAGGATTATCAATACC
ATATTTTTGAAAAAGCCGTTTCTGTAATGAAGGAGAAAACTCACCGAGGCAGTTCCATAGGATGGCAAGA
TCCTGGTATCGGTCTGCGATTCCGACTCGTCCAACATCAATACAACCTATTAATTTCCCCTCGTCAAAAA
TAAGGTTATCAAGTGAGAAATCACCATGAGTGACGACTGAATCCGGTGAGAATGGCAAAAGTTTATGCAT
TTCTTTCCAGACTTGTTCAACAGGCCAGCCATTACGCTCGTCATCAAAATCACTCGCATCAACCAAACCG
TTATTCATTCGTGATTGCGCCTGAGCGAGACGAAATACGCGATCGCTGTTAAAAGGACAATTACAAACAG
GAATCGAATGCAACCGGCGCAGGAACACTGCCAGCGCATCAACAATATTTTCACCTGAATCAGGATATTC
TTCTAATACCTGGAATGCTGTTTTCCCGGGGATCGCAGTGGTGAGTAACCATGCATCATCAGGAGTACGG
ATAAAATGCTTGATGGTCGGAAGAGGCATAAATTCCGTCAGCCAGTTTAGTCTGACCATCTCATCTGTAA
CATCATTGGCAACGCTACCTTTGCCATGTTTCAGAAACAACTCTGGCGCATCGGGCTTCCCATACAATCG
ATAGATTGTCGCACCTGATTGCCCGACATTATCGCGAGCCCATTTATACCCATATAAATCAGCATCCATG
TTGGAATTTAATCGCGGCCTAGAGCAAGACGTTTCCCGTTGAATATGGCTCATAACACCCCTTGTATTAC
TGTTTATGTAAGCAGACAGTTTTATTGTTCATGACCAAAATCCCTTAACGTGAGTTTTCGTTCCACTGAG
CGTCAGACCCCGTAGAAAAGATCAAAGGATCTTCTTGAGATCCTTTTTTTCTGCGCGTAATCTGCTGCTT
GCAAACAAAAAAACCACCGCTACCAGCGGTGGTTTGTTTGCCGGATCAAGAGCTACCAACTCTTTTTCCG
AAGGTAACTGGCTTCAGCAGAGCGCAGATACCAAATACTGTCCTTCTAGTGTAGCCGTAGTTAGGCCACC
ACTTCAAGAACTCTGTAGCACCGCCTACATACCTCGCTCTGCTAATCCTGTTACCAGTGGCTGCTGCCAG
TGGCGATAAGTCGTGTCTTACCGGGTTGGACTCAAGACGATAGTTACCGGATAAGGCGCAGCGGTCGGGC
TGAACGGGGGGTTCGTGCACACAGCCCAGCTTGGAGCGAACGACCTACACCGAACTGAGATACCTACAGC
GTGAGCTATGAGAAAGCGCCACGCTTCCCGAAGGGAGAAAGGCGGACAGGTATCCGGTAAGCGGCAGGGT
CGGAACAGGAGAGCGCACGAGGGAGCTTCCAGGGGGAAACGCCTGGTATCTTTATAGTCCTGTCGGGTTT
CGCCACCTCTGACTTGAGCGTCGATTTTTGTGATGCTCGTCAGGGGGGCGGAGCCTATGGAAAAACGCCA
GCAACGCGGCCTTTTTACGGTTCCTGGCCTTTTGCTGGCCTTTTGCTCACATGTTCTTTCCTGCGTTATC
CCCTGATTCTGTGGATAACCGTATTACCGCCTTTGAGTGAGCTGATACCGCTCGCCGCAGCCGAACGACC
GAGCGCAGCGAGTCAGTGAGCGAGGAAGCGGAAGAGCGCCTGATGCGGTATTTTCTCCTTACGCATCTGT
GCGGTATTTCACACCGCAATGGTGCACTCTCAGTACAATCTGCTCTGATGCCGCATAGTTAAGCCAGTAT
ACACTCCGCTATCGCTACGTGACTGGGTCATGGCTGCGCCCCGACACCCGCCAACACCCGCTGACGCGCC
CTGACGGGCTTGTCTGCTCCCGGCATCCGCTTACAGACAAGCTGTGACCGTCTCCGGGAGCTGCATGTGT
CAGAGGTTTTCACCGTCATCACCGAAACGCGCGAGGCAGCTGCGGTAAAGCTCATCAGCGTGGTCGTGAA
GCGATTCACAGATGTCTGCCTGTTCATCCGCGTCCAGCTCGTTGAGTTTCTCCAGAAGCGTTAATGTCTG
GCTTCTGATAAAGCGGGCCATGTTAAGGGCGGTTTTTTCCTGTTTGGTCACTGATGCCTCCGTGTAAGGG
GGATTTCTGTTCATGGGGGTAATGATACCGATGAAACGAGAGAGGATGCTCACGATACGGGTTACTGATG
ATGAACATGCCCGGTTACTGGAACGTTGTGAGGGTAAACAACTGGCGGTATGGATGCGGCGGGACCAGAG
AAAAATCACTCAGGGTCAATGCCAGCGCTTCGTTAATACAGATGTAGGTGTTCCACAGGGTAGCCAGCAG
CATCCTGCGATGCAGATCCGGAACATAATGGTGCAGGGCGCTGACTTCCGCGTTTCCAGACTTTACGAAA
CACGGAAACCGAAGACCATTCATGTTGTTGCTCAGGTCGCAGACGTTTTGCAGCAGCAGTCGCTTCACGT
TCGCTCGCGTATCGGTGATTCATTCTGCTAACCAGTAAGGCAACCCCGCCAGCCTAGCCGGGTCCTCAAC
GACAGGAGCACGATCATGCGCACCCGTGGGGCCGCCATGCCGGCGATAATGGCCTGCTTCTCGCCGAAAC
GTTTGGTGGCGGGACCAGTGACGAAGGCTTGAGCGAGGGCGTGCAAGATTCCGAATACCGCAAGCGACAG
GCCGATCATCGTCGCGCTCCAGCGAAAGCGGTCCTCGCCGAAAATGACCCAGAGCGCTGCCGGCACCTGT
CCTACGAGTTGCATGATAAAGAAGACAGTCATAAGTGCGGCGACGATAGTCATGCCCCGCGCCCACCGGA
AGGAGCTGACTGGGTTGAAGGCTCTCAAGGGCATCGGTCGAGATCCCGGTGCCTAATGAGTGAGCTAACT
TACATTAATTGCGTTGCGCTCACTGCCCGCTTTCCAGTCGGGAAACCTGTCGTGCCAGCTGCATTAATGA
ATCGGCCAACGCGCGGGGAGAGGCGGTTTGCGTATTGGGCGCCAGGGTGGTTTTTCTTTTCACCAGTGAG
ACGGGCAACAGCTGATTGCCCTTCACCGCCTGGCCCTGAGAGAGTTGCAGCAAGCGGTCCACGCTGGTTT
GCCCCAGCAGGCGAAAATCCTGTTTGATGGTGGTTAACGGCGGGATATAACATGAGCTGTCTTCGGTATC
GTCGTATCCCACTACCGAGATATCCGCACCAACGCGCAGCCCGGACTCGGTAATGGCGCGCATTGCGCCC
AGCGCCATCTGATCGTTGGCAACCAGCATCGCAGTGGGAACGATGCCCTCATTCAGCATTTGCATGGTTT
GTTGAAAACCGGACATGGCACTCCAGTCGCCTTCCCGTTCCGCTATCGGCTGAATTTGATTGCGAGTGAG
ATATTTATGCCAGCCAGCCAGACGCAGACGCGCCGAGACAGAACTTAATGGGCCCGCTAACAGCGCGATT
TGCTGGTGACCCAATGCGACCAGATGCTCCACGCCCAGTCGCGTACCGTCTTCATGGGAGAAAATAATAC
TGTTGATGGGTGTCTGGTCAGAGACATCAAGAAATAACGCCGGAACATTAGTGCAGGCAGCTTCCACAGC
AATGGCATCCTGGTCATCCAGCGGATAGTTAATGATCAGCCCACTGACGCGTTGCGCGAGAAGATTGTGC
ACCGCCGCTTTACAGGCTTCGACGCCGCTTCGTTCTACCATCGACACCACCACGCTGGCACCCAGTTGAT
CGGCGCGAGATTTAATCGCCGCGACAATTTGCGACGGCGCGTGCAGGGCCAGACTGGAGGTGGCAACGCC
AATCAGCAACGACTGTTTGCCCGCCAGTTGTTGTGCCACGCGGTTGGGAATGTAATTCAGCTCCGCCATC
GCCGCTTCCACTTTTTCCCGCGTTTTCGCAGAAACGTGGCTGGCCTGGTTCACCACGCGGGAAACGGTCT
GATAAGAGACACCGGCATACTCTGCGACATCGTATAACGTTACTGGTTTCACATTCACCACCCTGAATTG
ACTCTCTTCCGGGCGCTATCATGCCATACCGCGAAAGGTTTTGCGCCATTCGATGGTGTCCGGGATCTCG
ACGCTCTCCCTTATGCGACTCCTGCATTAGGAAGCAGCCCAGTAGTAGGTTGAGGCCGTTGAGCACCGCC
GCCGCAAGGAATGGTGCATGCAAGGAGATGGCGCCCAACAGTCCCCCGGCCACGGGGCCTGCCACCATAC
CCACGCCGAAACAAGCGCTCATGAGCCCGAAGTGGCGAGCCCGATCTTCCCCATCGGTGATGTCGGCGAT
ATAGGCGCCAGCAACCGCACCTGTGGCGCCGGTGATGCCGGCCACGATGCGTCCGGCGTAGAGGATCGAG
ATCTCGATCCCGCGAAATTAATACGACTCACTATAGGGGAATTGTGAGCGGATAACAATTCC
