>Addgene plasmid #158907 | JGI_018075 | depositor partial sequence | sequence record 306617 | gene insert with vector overlaps
CACAGCAGCGGCCTGGTGCCGCGCGGCAGCCATATGCTGTTCCACCACGTCGCGATTGCGGGACTCGCAC
ATATTGATGCCCCTCGCAGGTTGACGAGTGAAGAAATAAATGCACGCTTAAAGCCCACCCTCGACAGATT
AGGTATAAGGGTTGATGTTCTGGGTGATGTCGCAGGCGTGCACGCCCGCCGACTTTGGGATGGGGATGTT
CAGGCTTCTGATGCGGCCACCCTTGCGGGTGTTAAAGCCTTAGCCGATGCCGGGATTGATCCTGACAAGG
TGGGGCTGCTGGTGAACACGTCAGTCAGTCGGGATTTCCTGGAGCCGAGCACCGCCTCAATCGTAAGTGG
GAATTTGGGCCTGCCTGACACATGCCAGAACTTTGACGTGGCAAATGCGTGTCTGGCTTTTATAAATGGT
ATGGATATCGCTGCTAGGATGATTGAACGCGGGGAGATTGAGTATGCTCTGGTAGTTGATGGAGAAACAG
CAAACCTGGCGTATGAGAAAACATTGGAACGCATGACACGCGCCGACGTTACTGAAGAGGACTTTAAGAA
TGAGCTTGCTACTCTGACTCTTGGATCTGGAGCTGCGGCCATGGTCCTGGCTCGCGCTGAATTAGCTCCG
GGAGCTCCTAGATACAAGGGCGGTGTTACCCGCGCGGCAACGGAATGGAATAAACTCTGCCGAGGTAACA
TCGATGGGATGATTACTGATACTAGGATGCTATTAGTTGAGGGGATTAAACTGGCGACGAAGACGTTCGA
AGTGGCGAAGCAGAAATTAGGCTGGGTTGCTAGTGAGCTAGATGAGTTCGTCATACACCAGGTTTCAAAA
GTTCACACGGCAGCATTCACTAAAGCTATGGGGATTGATCCAAAAAAGGTTATGACCATATTTGCCGAAC
ATGGGAACATTGGTCCGGCTTCCGTACCTATTGTTCTTAGCAAACTCAGAGAAATGGGCAGGCTCAAGAA
GGGATCCCGTGTTGCACTGCTGGGCATCGGTAGCGGGTTAAACTGTTCCATGGCGGAAGTTGAGTGGTGA
CTCGAGCACCACCACCACCACCACTGAGATCCG
